>Addgene plasmid #61410 | pOPINK-OTUD2 (OTU, aa 132-314) | depositor full sequence | sequence record 99855 | pOPINK-OTUD2 (OTU, aa 132-314) sequence 6519 bps
TGGCGAATGGG
[124 nt withheld, positions 12-135]
C
[91 nt withheld, positions 137-227]
A
[49 nt withheld, positions 229-277]
CCTTTGACGTTGGAGTCCACGTTCTTT
[37 nt withheld, positions 305-341]
ACCCTATCTCGGTCTATTCTTTTGATTTATAAGGGATTTTGCCGATTTCGGCCTATTGGTTAAAAAATGA
GCTGATTTAACAAAAATTTAACGCGAATTTTAACAAAATATTAACGTTTACAATTTCAGGTGGCACTTTT
CGGGGAAATGTGCGCGGAACCCCTATTTGTTTATTTTTCTAAATACATTCAAATATGTATCCGCTCATGA
ATTAATTCTTAGAAAAACTCATCGAGCATCAAATGAAACTGCAATTTATTCATATCAGGATTATCAATAC
CATATTTTTGAAAAAGCCGTTTCTGTAATGAAGGAGAAAACTCACCGAGGCAGTTCCATAGGATGGCAAG
ATCCTGGTATCGGTCTGCGATTCCGACTCGTCCAACATCAATACAACCTATTAATTTCCCCTCGTCAAAA
ATAAGGTTATCAAGTGAGAAATCACCATGAGTGACGACTGAATCCGGTGAGAATGGCAAAAGTTTATGCA
TTTCTTTCCAGACTTGTTCAACAGGCCAGCCATTACGCTCGTCATCAAAATCACTCGCATCAACCAAACC
GTTATTCATTCGTGATTGCGCCTGAGCGAGACGAAATACGCGATCGCTGTTAAAAGGACAATTACAAACA
GGAATCGAATGCAACCGGCGCAGGAACACTGCCAGCGCATCAACAATATTTTCACCTGAATCAGGATATT
CTTCTAATACCTGGAATGCTGTTTTCCCGGGGATCGCAGTGGTGAGTAACCATGCATCATCAGGAGTACG
GATAAAATGCTTGATGGTCGGAAGAGGCATAAATTCCGTCAGCCAGTTTAGTCTGACCATCTCATCTGTA
ACATCATTGGCAACGCTACCTTTGCCATGTTTCAGAAACAACTCTGGCGCATCGGGCTTCCCATACAATC
GATAGATTGTCGCACCTGATTGCCCGACATTATCGCGAGCCCATTTATACCCATATAAATCAGCATCCAT
GTTGGAATTTAATCGCGGCCTAGAGCAAGACGTTTCCCGTTGAATATGGCTCATAACACCCCTTGTATTA
CTGTTTATGTAAGCAGACAGTTTTATTGTTCATGACCAAAATCCCTTAACGTGAGTTTTCGTTCCACTGA
GCGTCAGACCCCGTAGAAAAGATCAAAGGATCTTCTTGAGATCCTTTTTTTCTGCGCGTAATCTGCTGCT
TGCAAACAAAAAAACCACCGCTACCAGCGGTGGTTTGTTTGCCGGATCAAGAGCTACCAACTCTTTTTCC
GAAGGTAACTGGCTTCAGCAGAGCGCAGATACCAAATACTGTCCTTCTAGTGTAGCCGTAGTTAGGCCAC
CACTTCAAGAACTCTGTAGCACCGCCTACATACCTCGCTCTGCTAATCCTGTTACCAGTGGCTGCTGCCA
GTGGCGATAAGTCGTGTCTTACCGGGTTGGACTCAAGACGATAGTTACCGGATAAGGCGCAGCGGTCGGG
CTGAACGGGGGGTTCGTGCACACAGCCCAGCTTGGAGCGAACGACCTACACCGAACTGAGATACCTACAG
CGTGAGCTATGAGAAAGCGCCACGCTTCCCGAAGGGAGAAAGGCGGACAGGTATCCGGTAAGCGGCAGGG
TCGGAACAGGAGAGCGCACGAGGGAGCTTCCAGGGGGAAACGCCTGGTATCTTTATAGTCCTGTCGGGTT
TCGCCACCTCTGACTTGAGCGTCGATTTTTGTGATGCTCGTCAGGGGGGCGGAGCCTATGGAAAAACGCC
AGCAACGCGGCCTTTTTACGGTTCCTGGCCTTTTGCTGGCCTTTTGCTCACATGTTCTTTCCTGCGTTAT
CCCCTGATTCTGTGGATAACCGTATTACCGCCTTTGAGTGAGCTGATACCGCTCGCCGCAGCCGAACGAC
CGAGCGCAGCGAGTCAGTGAGCGAGGAAGCGGAAGAGCGCCTGATGCGGTATTTTCTCCTTACGCATCTG
TGCGGTATTTCACACCGCATATATGGTGCACTCTCAGTACAATCTGCTCTGATGCCGCATAGTTAAGCCA
GTATACACTCCGCTATCGCTACGTGACTGGGTCATGGCTGCGCCCCGACACCCGCCAACACCCGCTGACG
CGCCCTGACGGGCTTGTCTGCTCCCGGCATCCGCTTACAGACAAGCTGTGACCGTCTCCGGGAGCTGCAT
GTGTCAGAGGTTTTCACCGTCATCACCGAAACGCGCGAGGCAGCTGCGGTAAAGCTCATCAGCGTGGTCG
TGAAGCGATTCACAGATGTCTGCCTGTTCATCCGCGTCCAGCTCGTTGAGTTTCTCCAGAAGCGTTAATG
TCTGGCTTCTGATAAAGCGGGCCATGTTAAGGGCGGTTTTTTCCTGTTTGGTCACTGATGCCTCCGTGTA
AGGGGGATTTCTGTTCATGGGGGTAATGATACCGATGAAACGAGAGAGGATGCTCACGATACGGGTTACT
GATGATGAACATGCCCGGTTACTGGAACGTTGTGAGGGTAAACAACTGGCGGTATGGATGCGGCGGGACC
AGAGAAAAATCACTCAGGGTCAATGCCAGCGCTTCGTTAATACAGATGTAGGTGTTCCACAGGGTAGCCA
GCAGCATCCTGCGATGCAGATCCGGAACATAATGGTGCAGGGCGCTGACTTCCGCGTTTCCAGACTTTAC
GAAACACGGAAACCGAAGACCATTCATGTTGTTGCTCAGGTCGCAGACGTTTTGCAGCAGCAGTCGCTTC
ACGTTCGCTCGCGTATCGGTGATTCATTCTGCTAACCAGTAAGGCAACCCCGCCAGCCTAGCCGGGTCCT
CAACGACAGGAGCACGATCATGCGCACCCGTGGGGCCGCCATGCCGGCGATAATGGCCTGCTTCTCGCCG
AAACGTTTGGTGGCGGGACCAGTGACGAAGGCTTGAGCGAGGGCGTGCAAGATTCCGAATACCGCAAGCG
ACAGGCCGATCATCGTCGCGCTCCAGCGAAAGCGGTCCTCGCCGAAAATGACCCAGAGCGCTGCCGGCAC
CTGTCCTACGAGTTGCATGATAAAGAAGACAGTCATAAGTGCGGCGACGATAGTCATGCCCCGCGCCCAC
CGGAAGGAGCTGACTGGGTTGAAGGCTCTCAAGGGCATCGGTCGAGATCCCGGTGCCTAATGAGTGAGCT
AACTTACATTAATTGCGTTGCGCTCACTGCCCGCTTTCCAGTCGGGAAACCTGTCGTGCCAGCTGCATTA
ATGAATCGGCCAACGCGCGGGGAGAGGCGGTTTGCGTATTGGGCGCCAGGGTGGTTTTTCTTTTCACCAG
TGAGACGGGCAACAGCTGATTGCCCTTCACCGCCTGGCCCTGAGAGAGTTGCAGCAAGCGGTCCACGCTG
GTTTGCCCCAGCAGGCGAAAATCCTGTTTGATGGTGGTTAACGGCGGGATATAACATGAGCTGTCTTCGG
TATCGTCGTATCCCACTACCGAGATATCCGCACCAACGCGCAGCCCGGACTCGGTAATGGCGCGCATTGC
GCCCAGCGCCATCTGATCGTTGGCAACCAGCATCGCAGTGGGAACGATGCCCTCATTCAGCATTTGCATG
GTTTGTTGAAAACCGGACATGGCACTCCAGTCGCCTTCCCGTTCCGCTATCGGCTGAATTTGATTGCGAG
TGAGATATTTATGCCAGCCAGCCAGACGCAGACGCGCCGAGACAGAACTTAATGGGCCCGCTAACAGCGC
GATTTGCTGGTGACCCAATGCGACCAGATGCTCCACGCCCAGTCGCGTACCGTCTTCATGGGAGAAAATA
ATACTGTTGATGGGTGTCTGGTCAGAGACATCAAGAAATAACGCCGGAACATTAGTGCAGGCAGCTTCCA
CAGCAATGGCATCCTGGTCATCCAGCGGATAGTTAATGATCAGCCCACTGACGCGTTGCGCGAGAAGATT
GTGCACCGCCGCTTTACAGGCTTCGACGCCGCTTCGTTCTACCATCGACACCACCACGCTGGCACCCAGT
TGATCGGCGCGAGATTTAATCGCCGCGACAATTTGCGACGGCGCGTGCAGGGCCAGACTGGAGGTGGCAA
CGCCAATCAGCAACGACTGTTTGCCCGCCAGTTGTTGTGCCACGCGGTTGGGAATGTAATTCAGCTCCGC
CATCGCCGCTTCCACTTTTTCCCGCGTTTTCGCAGAAACGTGGCTGGCCTGGTTCACCACGCGGGAAACG
GTCTGATAAGAGACACCGGCATACTCTGCGACATCGTATAACGTTACTGGTTTCACATTCACCACCCTGA
ATTGACTCTCTTCCGGGCGCTATCATGCCATACCGCGAAAGGTTTTGCGCCATTCGATGGTGTCCGGGAT
CTCGACGCTCTCCCTTATGCGACTCCTGCATTAGGAAGCAGCCCAGTAGTAGGTTGAGGCCGTTGAGCAC
CGCCGCCGCAAGGAATGGTGCATGCAAGGAGATGGCGCCCAACAGTCCCCCGGCCACGGGGCCTGCCACC
ATACCCACGCCGAAACAAGCGCTCATGAGCCCGAAGTGGCGAGCCCGATCTTCCCCATCGGTGATGTCGG
CGATATAGGCGCCAGCAACCGCACCTGTGGCGCCGGTGATGCCGGCCACGATGCGTCCGGCGTAGAGGAT
CGAGATCTCGATCCCGCGAAATTAATACGACTCACTATAGGGGAATTGTGAGCGGATAACAATTCCCCTC
TAGAAATAATTTTGTTTAACTTTAAGAAGGAGATATACCATGGCACATCACCATCACCATCACATGTCCC
CTATACTAGGTTATTGGAAAATTAAGGGCCTTGTGCAACCCACTCGACTTCTTTTGGAATATCTTGAAGA
AAAATATGAAGAGCATTTGTATGAGCGCGATGAAGGTGATAAATGGCGAAACAAAAAGTTTGAATTGGGT
TTGGAGTTTCCCAATCTTCCTTATTATATTGATGGTGATGTTAAATTAACACAGTCTATGGCCATCATAC
GTTATATAGCTGACAAGCACAACATGTTGGGTGGTTGTCCAAAAGAGCGTGCAGAGATTTCAATGCTTGA
AGGAGCGGTTTTGGATATTAGATACGGTGTTTCGAGAATTGCATATAGTAAAGACTTTGAAACTCTCAAA
GTTGATTTTCTTAGCAAGCTACCTGAAATGCTGAAAATGTTCGAAGATCGTTTATGTCATAAAACATATT
TAAATGGTGATCATGTAACCCATCCTGACTTCATGTTGTATGACGCTCTTGATGTTGTTTTATACATGGA
CCCAATGTGCCTGGATGCGTTCCCAAAATTAGTTTGTTTTAAAAAACGTATTGAAGCTATCCCACAAATT
GATAAGTACTTGAAATCCAGCAAGTATATAGCATGGCCTTTGCAGGGCTGGCAAGCCACGTTTGGTGGTG
GCGACCATCCTCCAAAATCGGATCTGAGCAGCGGTCTGGAAGTTCTGTTTCAGGGCCCGGCATTTACTAA
ACGTGGTGCTTCTAGTTACGTCAGGGAAACTTTGCCTGTGCTTACCAGAACCGTGGTCCCAGCAGACAAC
TCTTGCCTCTTTACTAGTGTGTACTATGTCGTCGAAGGAGGAGTCTTGAATCCAGCTTGTGCCCCTGAGA
TGAGACGCCTCATAGCACAAATTGTAGCAAGCGATCCAGACTTCTATAGTGAGGCAATACTGGGAAAAAC
AAATCAAGAGTACTGTGACTGGATCAAAAGGGATGACACTTGGGGAGGAGCAATAGAGATATCGATTTTG
TCCAAGTTTTACCAATGTGAAATATGTGTAGTGGATACACAGACAGTAAGAATTGATCGTTTTGGGGAAG
ATGCAGGATATACCAAAAGGGTTCTGCTTATTTATGATGGCATCCACTATGATCCACTTCAGCGTAACTT
CCCTGATCCAGATACACCTCCTCTGACCATTTTCTCCTCTAATGATGATATTGTTCTTGTACAAGCACTG
GAATTAGCAGATGAAGCTAGAAGAAGGAGACAGTTTACTGATGTCAACTAAAGCTTTCTAGACCATTTAA
ACACCACCACCACCACCACTGAGATCCGGCTGCTAACAAAGCCCGAAAGGAAGCTGAGTTGGCTGCTGCC
ACCGCTGAGCAATAACTAGCATAACCCCTTGGGGCCTCTAAACGGGTCTTGAGGGGTTTTTTGCTGAAAG
GAGGAACTATATCCGGAT
Features (pLannotate 1.2.2; 21 found; start..end, strand, type, name):
     12..467     +  rep_origin     f1 ori (sequence partly withheld): f1 bacteriophage origin of replication; arrow indicates direction of (+) strand synthesis
    494..551     +  promoter       AmpR promoter (fragment): bla
    560..1375    -  CDS            KanR: aminoglycoside phosphotransferase; aph(3')-Ia; confers resistance to kanamycin in bacteria or G418 (Geneticin®) in eukaryotes
   1497..2085    +  rep_origin     ori: high-copy-number ColE1/pMB1/pBR322/pUC origin of replication
   2271..2413    -  misc_feature   bom: basis of mobility region from pBR322
   2515..2706    -  CDS            rop: Rop protein, which maintains plasmids at low copy number; rop
   2723..3103    +  CDS            YPB1_ECOLX: Protein predicted: Swiss-Prot protein existence level 4. From Escherichia coli.
   3175..3466    -  CDS            TcR (fragment): tetracycline efflux protein; tet; confers resistance to tetracycline
   3481..3502    -  protein_bind   CAP binding site: CAP binding activates transcription in the presence of cAMP. E. coli catabolite activator protein
   3515..4597    -  CDS            lacI: lac repressor; lacI; The lac repressor binds to the lac operator to inhibit transcription in E. coli. This inhibition can be relieved by adding lactose or isopropyl-β-D-thiogalactopyranoside (IPTG).
   4598..4675    -  promoter       lacI promoter: lacI
   4683..4962    -  CDS            TcR (fragment): tetracycline efflux protein; tet; confers resistance to tetracycline
   4984..5002    +  promoter       T7 promoter: promoter for bacteriophage T7 RNA polymerase
   5003..5027    +  protein_bind   lac operator: The lac repressor binds to the lac operator to inhibit transcription in E. coli. This inhibition can be relieved by adding lactose or isopropyl-β-D-thiogalactopyranoside (IPTG). lac repressor encoded by lacI
   5042..5064    +  RBS            RBS: efficient ribosome binding site from bacteriophage T7 gene 10 (Olins and Rangwala, 1989)
   5077..5094    +  CDS            7xHis (fragment): 6xHis affinity tag
   5095..5748    +  CDS            GST26_SCHJA: Experimental evidence at protein level: Swiss-Prot protein existence level 1. GST isoenzymes appear to play a central role in the parasite detoxification system. Other functions are also suspected including a role in increasing the solubility of haematin in the parasite gut. From Schistosoma japonicum (Blood fluke).
   5788..6339    +  CDS            YOD1 (fragment): OTU1_HUMAN - Also known as DUBA8, HIN7, OTUD2. Experimental evidence at protein level: Swiss-Prot protein existence level 1. Hydrolase that can remove conjugated ubiquitin from proteins and participates in endoplasmic reticulum-associated degradation (ERAD) for misfolded lumenal proteins. May act by triming the ubiquitin chain on the associated substrate to facilitate their threading through the VCP/p97 pore. Ubiquitin moieties on substrates may present a steric impediment to the threading process when the substrate is transferred to the VCP pore and threaded through VCP's axial channel. Media
   6363..6380    +  CDS            9xHis (fragment): 9xHis affinity tag
   6390..6439    +  CDS            SET1 (fragment): solubility-enhancement tag derived from T7 phage gene 10B
   6447..6494    +  terminator     T7 terminator: transcription terminator for bacteriophage T7 RNA polymerase
