[The description below was written by a language model from this plasmid's Addgene catalogue record and pLannotate feature annotations shown in this document.]
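Description:
pOPINK-OTUD2 (OTU, aa 132-314) is a bacterial expression plasmid built on the pOPINK backbone for producing the isolated catalytic OTU domain of human OTUD2 (gene symbol YOD1, also called DUBA8) in E. coli. The insert is a truncation of the full-length protein in which residues 1-131 and 315-348 have been removed, leaving a 549 bp coding segment. The plasmid is selected with kanamycin through an aminoglycoside phosphotransferase gene. It replicates from a ColE1/pMB1-type origin accompanied by the pBR322 bom region and the rop gene, which generally moderates copy number; the catalogue lists copy number as unknown. An f1 origin is also present, along with residual tetracycline-resistance gene fragments from the ancestral backbone that flank the lacI cassette.

Expression is driven by a T7 promoter followed directly by a lac operator and the T7 gene 10 ribosome binding site. The plasmid carries its own lacI gene, so transcription is repressed until induced with IPTG in a host that supplies T7 RNA polymerase, and it ends at a T7 terminator. The OTU domain is fused at its N terminus to a His6 tag and Schistosoma japonicum GST. The record also describes a 3C protease site there, which would allow affinity purification and subsequent removal of the tags, although this site is not separately annotated in the feature table. The annotation also detects a short His-tag fragment and a T7 gene 10B-derived fragment downstream of the insert. The record does not indicate whether these backbone remnants are translated as part of the product. The associated publication concerns the linkage specificity of OTU deubiquitinases and their use in ubiquitin chain restriction analysis, consistent with recombinant production of this domain for biochemical or structural work.
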