Addgene plasmid #61410: pOPINK-OTUD2 (OTU, aa 132-314)
Purpose: Expresses human OTUD2 (OTU domain) in E. coli.
Depositing lab: David Komander. Depositing organization: MRC Laboratory of Molecular Biology. Publication: OTU Deubiquitinases Reveal Mechanisms of Linkage Specificity and Enable Ubiquitin Chain Restriction Analysis. Mevissen TE, Hospenthal MK, Geurink PP, Elliott PR, Akutsu M, Arnaudo N, Ekkebus R, Kulathu Y, Wauer T, El Oualid F, Freund SM, Ovaa H, Komander D. Cell. 2013 Jul 3;154(1):169-84. doi: 10.1016/j.cell.2013.05.046. PubMed 23827681.
Backbone
  Vector backbone: pOPINK
  Backbone manufacturer: OPPF-UK
  Backbone size w/o insert (bp): 6299
  Total vector size (bp): 6519
  Vector type: Bacterial Expression
Growth in bacteria
  Bacterial resistance: Kanamycin, 50 μg/mL
  Growth temperature: 37°C
  Growth strain: DH5alpha
  Copy number: Unknown
Gene/Insert
  Gene/Insert name: OTUD2
  Species: H. sapiens (human)
  Insert size (bp): 549
  Mutation: Deleted aa 1-131 and aa 315-348.
  GenBank ID: NM_018566.3
  Entrez Gene: YOD1 (a.k.a. DUBA8, OTUD2, PRO0907)
  Promoter: T7
  Tag / fusion protein: His6-GST-3C (N terminal on backbone)
  Cloning method: Restriction Enzyme; 5′ cloning site KpnI (destroyed during cloning); 3′ cloning site HindIII (not destroyed)
  Sequencing primers: 5′ pGEX 5’; 3′ T7 Terminal
Terms and licenses: Academic/Nonprofit Terms; Industry Terms: Not Available to Industry
How to cite: pOPINK-OTUD2 (OTU, aa 132-314) was a gift from David Komander (Addgene plasmid # 61410 ; http://n2t.net/addgene:61410 ; RRID:Addgene_61410)
