>Addgene plasmid #61410 | pOPINK-OTUD2 (OTU, aa 132-314) | addgene partial sequence | sequence record 101902 | T7 5'-TAATACGACTCACTATAGGG-3'
TTTTGTTTAACTTTAAGAAGGAGATATACCATGGCACATCACCATCACCATCACATGTCCCCTATACTAG
GTTATTGGAAAATTAAGGGCCTTGTGCAACCCACTCGACTTCTTTTGGAATATCTTGAAGAAAAATATGA
AGAGCATTTGTATGAGCGCGATGAAGGTGATAAATGGCGAAACAAAAAGTTTGAATTGGGTTTGGAGTTT
CCCAATCTTCCTTATTATATTGATGGTGATGTTAAATTAACACAGTCTATGGCCATCATACGTTATATAG
CTGACAAGCACAACATGTTGGGTGGTTGTCCAAAAGAGCGTGCAGAGATTTCAATGCTTGAAGGAGCGGT
TTTGGATATTAGATACGGTGTTTCGAGAATTGCATATAGTAAAGACTTTGAAACTCTCAAAGTTGATTTT
CTTAGCAAGCTACCTGAAATGCTGAAAATGTTCGAAGATCGTTTATGTCATAAAACATATTTAAATGGTG
ATCATGTAACCCATCCTGACTTCATGTTGTATGACGCTCTTGATGTTGTTTTATACATGGACCCAATGTG
CCTGGATGCGTTCCCAAAATTAGTTTGTTTTAAAAAACGTATTGAAGCTATCCCACAAATTGATAAGTAC
TTGAAATCCAGCAAGTATATAGCATGGCCTTTGCAGGGCTGGCAAGCCACGTTTGGTGGTGGCGACCATC
CTCCAAAATCGGATCTGAGCAGCGGTCTGGAAGTTCTGTTTCAGGGCCCGGCATTTACTAAACGTGGTGC
TTCTAGTTACGTCAGGGAAACTTTGCCTGTGC
