>Addgene plasmid #61410 | pOPINK-OTUD2 (OTU, aa 132-314) | addgene partial sequence | sequence record 101903 | T7term 5'-GCTAGTTATTGCTCAGCGG-3'
CATAAAACATATTTAAATGGTGATCATGTAACCCATCCTGACTTCATGTTGTATGACGCTCTTGATGTTG
TTTTATACATGGACCCAATGTGCCTGGATGCGTTCCCAAAATTAGTTTGTTTTAAAAAACGTATTGAAGC
TATCCCACAAATTGATAAGTACTTGAAATCCAGCAAGTATATAGCATGGCCTTTGCAGGGCTGGCAAGCC
ACGTTTGGTGGTGGCGACCATCCTCCAAAATCGGATCTGAGCAGCGGTCTGGAAGTTCTGTTTCAGGGCC
CGGCATTTACTAAACGTGGTGCTTCTAGTTACGTCAGGGAAACTTTGCCTGTGCTTACCAGAACCGTGGT
CCCAGCAGACAACTCTTGCCTCTTTACTAGTGTGTACTATGTCGTCGAAGGAGGAGTCTTGAATCCAGCT
TGTGCCCCTGAGATGAGACGCCTCATAGCACAAATTGTAGCAAGCGATCCAGACTTCTATAGTGAGGCAA
TACTGGGAAAAACAAATCAAGAGTACTGTGACTGGATCAAAAGGGATGACACTTGGGGAGGAGCAATAGA
GATATCGATTTTGTCCAAGTTTTACCAATGTGAAATATGTGTAGTGGATACACAGACAGTAAGAATTGAT
CGTTTTGGGGAAGATGCAGGATATACCAAAAGGGTTCTGCTTATTTATGATGGCATCCACTATGATCCAC
TTCAGCGTAACTTCCCTGATCCAGATACACCTCCTCTGACCATTTTCTCCTCTAATGATGATATTGTTCT
TGTACAAGCACTGGAATTAGCAGATGAAGCTAGAAGAAGGAGACAGTTTACTGATGTCAACTAAAGCTTT
CTAGACCATTTAAACACCACCACCACCACCACTGAGATCCGGCTGCTAAC
